Addgene plasmid #118227: pKFSS1_2
Purpose: (Empty Backbone) Empty E. coli - B. burgdorferi shuttle vector; streptomycin resistant
Depositing lab: Christine Jacobs-Wagner. Depositing organization: Yale University. Publication: Fluorescent Proteins, Promoters, and Selectable Markers for Applications in the Lyme Disease Spirochete Borrelia burgdorferi. Takacs CN, Kloos ZA, Scott M, Rosa PA, Jacobs-Wagner C. Appl Environ Microbiol. 2018 Oct 12. pii: AEM.01824-18. doi: 10.1128/AEM.01824-18. PubMed 30315081.
Backbone
  Vector backbone: pKFSS1_2
  Vector type: Bacterial Expression
Growth in bacteria
  Bacterial resistance: Spectinomycin, 50 μg/mL
  Growth temperature: 30°C
  Growth strain: DH5alpha
  Copy number: High Copy
Gene/Insert
  Gene/Insert name: None
Terms and licenses: Academic/Nonprofit Terms; Industry Terms: Not Available to Industry
Depositor comments: The use of Spectinomycin is recommended for propagation in E. coli and Streptomycin is recommended for propagation in B. burgdorferi. Please visit https://www.biorxiv.org/content/early/2018/09/21/363390 for bioRxiv preprint.
How to cite: pKFSS1_2 was a gift from Christine Jacobs-Wagner (Addgene plasmid # 118227 ; http://n2t.net/addgene:118227 ; RRID:Addgene_118227)
