[The description below was written by a language model from this plasmid's Addgene catalogue record and pLannotate feature annotations shown in this document.]
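Description:
pKFSS1_2 is an empty shuttle vector of about 6.1 kb designed to replicate in both Escherichia coli and the Lyme disease spirochete Borrelia burgdorferi. It carries no insert and is catalogued as a bacterial expression backbone. In E. coli it is maintained at high copy through a ColE1/pUC-type origin. Selection in both hosts relies on a single aadA (aminoglycoside adenylyltransferase) gene, which confers resistance to spectinomycin and streptomycin; the depositor recommends spectinomycin for E. coli and streptomycin for B. burgdorferi. Immediately upstream of aadA the annotation detects a fragment matching B. burgdorferi hslU. Its position suggests borrelial sequence supplying the promoter for the marker, although the record does not state which promoter drives it. A partial Sh ble (bleomycin/Zeocin resistance) fragment lies directly downstream of aadA and appears to be a remnant of an earlier marker rather than a functional gene.

The cloning region is pUC-like: a CAP binding site, lac promoter and lac operator precede fragments of the pUC18/19 multiple cloning site and a lacZα fragment, with a short lacI remnant upstream. A stretch of more than 3 kb between the E. coli origin and the lac region is essentially unannotated. It contains only a 17-nt hit to the yeast ADH1 promoter, which is almost certainly spurious. This region presumably holds the elements needed for replication in B. burgdorferi, but the feature tables do not identify them. The depositor and sequencing-derived records differ by a few nucleotides in length and in their start coordinate but show the same feature order. The vector serves as a streptomycin-selectable backbone for introducing genes, promoters or fluorescent reporters into B. burgdorferi.
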