Features (pLannotate 1.2.2; 12 found; start..end, strand, type, name):
     71..659     +  rep_origin     ori: high-copy-number ColE1/pMB1/pBR322/pUC origin of replication
   1626..1642    -  promoter       ADH1 promoter (fragment): S. cerevisiae ADH1; promoter for alcohol dehydrogenase 1
   4037..4129    +  CDS            lacI (fragment): lac repressor; lacI; The lac repressor binds to the lac operator to inhibit transcription in E. coli. This inhibition can be relieved by adding lactose or isopropyl-β-D-thiogalactopyranoside (IPTG).
   4142..4163    +  protein_bind   CAP binding site: CAP binding activates transcription in the presence of cAMP. E. coli catabolite activator protein
   4178..4208    +  promoter       lac promoter: promoter for the E. coli lac operon
   4216..4232    +  protein_bind   lac operator: The lac repressor binds to the lac operator to inhibit transcription in E. coli. This inhibition can be relieved by adding lactose or isopropyl-β-D-thiogalactopyranoside (IPTG). lac repressor encoded by lacI
   4266..4282    +  misc_feature   MCS (fragment): pUC18/19 multiple cloning site
   4322..4356    +  misc_feature   MCS (fragment): pUC18/19 multiple cloning site
   4359..4513    +  CDS            lacZα (fragment): LacZα fragment of β-galactosidase; lacZ fragment
   4532..4906    +  CDS            hslU (fragment): HSLU_BORBU - Protein inferred from homology: Swiss-Prot protein existence level 3. ATPase subunit of a proteasome-like degradation complex; this subunit has chaperone activity. The binding of ATP and its subsequent hydrolysis by HslU are essential for unfolding of protein substrates subsequently hydrolyzed by HslV. HslU recognizes the N-terminal part of its protein substrates and unfolds these before they are guided to HslV for hydrolysis. From Borrelia burgdorferi (strain ATCC 35210 / B31 / CIP 102532 / DSM 4680).
   4943..5734    +  CDS            SmR: aminoglycoside adenylyltransferase (Murphy, 1985); aadA; confers resistance to spectinomycin and streptomycin
   5735..6067    +  CDS            BleoR (fragment): antibiotic-binding protein; Sh ble from Streptoalloteichus hindustanus; confers resistance to bleomycin, phleomycin, and Zeocin™
>Addgene plasmid #118227 | pKFSS1_2 | depositor full sequence | sequence record 223338 | Full Sequence
CCAAAATCCCTTAACGTGAGTTTTCGTTCCACTGAGCGTCAGACCCCGTAGAAAAGATCAAAGGATCTTC
TTGAGATCCTTTTTTTCTGCGCGTAATCTGCTGCTTGCAAACAAAAAAACCACCGCTACCAGCGGTGGTT
TGTTTGCCGGATCAAGAGCTACCAACTCTTTTTCCGAAGGTAACTGGCTTCAGCAGAGCGCAGATACCAA
ATACTGTCCTTCTAGTGTAGCCGTAGTTAGGCCACCACTTCAAGAACTCTGTAGCACCGCCTACATACCT
CGCTCTGCTAATCCTGTTACCAGTGGCTGCTGCCAGTGGCGATAAGTCGTGTCTTACCGGGTTGGACTCA
AGACGATAGTTACCGGATAAGGCGCAGCGGTCGGGCTGAACGGGGGGTTCGTGCACACAGCCCAGCTTGG
AGCGAACGACCTACACCGAACTGAGATACCTACAGCGTGAGCTATGAGAAAGCGCCACGCTTCCCGAAGG
GAGAAAGGCGGACAGGTATCCGGTAAGCGGCAGGGTCGGAACAGGAGAGCGCACGAGGGAGCTTCCAGGG
GGAAACGCCTGGTATCTTTATAGTCCTGTCGGGTTTCGCCACCTCTGACTTGAGCGTCGATTTTTGTGAT
GCTCGTCAGGGGGGCGGAGCCTATGGAAAAACGCCAGCAACGCGGCCTTTTTACGGTTCCTGGGCTTTTG
CTGGCCTTTTGCTCACATGTTCTTTCCTGCACTAGATCCCCGGCAAGTTCATCCTTAGGGTTTCCATATC
TCTTAAAAAGTCAATTTCTGCTTGATTAATTTCTTGTGGATTATTGTTTTTGCGGTTTTTCATTTTTTAT
CTCCTTGAGTATTGAATTTTTTCTTATATATAAATATATAGCAAAAACTATTTTTGCCAACTTTTTTACA
AAAAATTTTTTATTAAAACACTTAGGGCTTTGCTAAATTCTCTTTTAAAAGAACTTAGTAAAGCCCTATG
GATTTAAGAACTGATTATACTTACGTAGTAAAAATACTACAGATATTAATAGTATAGACCATATCAAAAT
CATAATCAATTTATATTTATCTAAAATTGTAGTCCATACAAAATACAAAAAAATTAGGTTTTTCTAAATT
CTATTTTAAAAGAACTTAGTAACACCTAATCTCTAAATTACTTACAAAATTCTAAAATTAGATTTTTAGT
TCTTCATATTTCTTTAAAAGTTTTTTAAGAAAATCTTTTTGATTTTCAAAAATTTCATGCATCATAAAAC
TAGTAAATTTGGATTTTTTTTTGTAAAAATCATAACTTTCTTGGGTTTTAAGTTGAAATCTTAATGGTTT
TATTGGATTTTGCCTAGATTTTTTTAACGCCGGACTTTCTTTATCTTTTATAAAATTATAAGAATTTTTA
ATACCATTTTCTATTAAATAATCTTCTTTTATAAGCCCCTCTTGCAGTGCAGTTGCTAATCTTAAATACT
TATACGCTTGAGTTTTTGCTACATCAAAGTCTTTTATAAAATCAAGAAAAGTTTTATAACCATCAAATTT
ATAATATTGATTATCTTTTATTTCTTTTAAAATTTTAATATTTTCCACCCTGTGGAATATTTCTTTTTTG
AAATTGTCATTTAACTTTTCCTTTAGTGTCTTGTAATAAGAAATTTTACTTTCATTAATCATTAAATTTT
GTTCAACATAAGTATCTATCTTTTTTGTTAAAACTTTAACAACACGTTTTTTTTCCATAAAAATTTTCCT
TTATTTTTGCAACATTTTCCTTAATTGATATAATTGTTACTATTTTAGATTTTTTAATATCCACTTAAGA
ATTAATCCCTCACTAGAATATTTTTTATTATAGAATTCATATACATGTTTTTCTAAATCTATAAATTTAT
CAACAATTGCTTTATTATAGGGTGTATCTATCTTTTCTTTTCTTAATAATCGTCTCATATTCTTTAAATA
ACAACAAACACTGCCGGTTTTAAACCTAAATTCTATGTAATATATTTTTGAAAAAGTATATACATTTTCA
ACCCCGTTTATTTCATACTTTACAAAAACATTATTTATTGGTTTTCTATAACCATAGTAAATGCCTAAAA
ATTTGTCCCCGTCTTTCATAGGATATAGATAAAGTTTTTGAATCTCTGATTTATCTAATAATTTTTCAAA
AAAAATTATACACCGCTTTTGTTTGTTACTAACTACTCTATGCAATGCCTTTAATATTTTTGTGTGATAT
ATATTTTTATCACCTTTTTTTTCTTTCAGCAGGAAGATACTTTCTTTTGGAAATTTAATTTTTTGTTCAT
TTATTCTTGCAGCCTTAAGTCCGATTTTCATATTTAATCCTTATATAGCCTTTCTATTTAATTCTTTTAA
ACTCAATAAACTTTTTTGGTTTTTCATTAGTTCTAATAATTCGCAATAATATGTGCAAAACACTTTATTG
TATTCTATTTTCTTTTGGTTATTCAAATATTCTTTTATAATTGGCTTTAGAAGTTCAATATTTACTTCTT
TTTTTAGTTGTTCAATAAGGATATTGAAAATGTTTGTTTTTAAATCTTGATAATTTTGTTGAGAATTTTC
TTTTTTTCTTTCAATTGACTTCTCTAATTTACGCTTTATATTGTTTAAATCGCTATATTTATGACTTTCA
ATAATAAAATGAGGCTTAAATTTGTAATTTTCGTATATTTTTTGGAAACTTGTTTCTAATTGTTTAGAAT
TATATTCATTTTTTTCAAATTCTTTTTGAGTGTTGCATAGAATTTCCTTTAATTTTTCTTGTTTTTCTTT
CATACAAGATTTAGTAAAATGTATATTTTTATTTTTTAGTAATTTAATTTCTATTATTTTTATGATTTTA
AGTATTTTGATTATATTATCTTTATCAATATTTAAATTGAATAAAATTGTAAGAAAAATTGAAAGAATTT
TTTTACATAAAAAGTTACATTTATTGAAGTAATTTCTTACTTGATACTTTTCTATTTCATTAATCTTTCT
TTCTTCTTTTATATTATTTTTATTATTTAAACACTCCTTTAAATCTACACTCCCATTTTTAGTAAATCTA
TCTTTAAGGCCCCTTGAAACTCTATTTTGAAATCTTAAATCTTTTTTTTCTTGAAAGTATTTATAGATTT
TTTGGTAACATTCTTTTTTTGAAAAATTAAGTTGATAGTATATTTCGGTCCCCAAATTTACCCCTAAGTG
TTTGTGATAATTAGTTGTGACTTTAAATTCTTTTTCTAATTTGTAAAGGTAATTTTGCAGTGTTTTTAGT
TTAACGGGTGTTTGACTATTTCTTTTAAGGTTTTCATTAAAGTAATAGAGTATGTTTTTTTGTGTGTATT
TCTTATATGTTTTATTTATGTACGCTAGTGTTGAGATAAGAACTACTAATTTATACTGTAATTTATTGTA
GCAAGTTGTGGTTTTACTGGTTTTGTTTATATTAGATAAGTTTTCCATTTATAGCTCCTTGAATACCGGA
TTTTTTATCTATAAAGTATATATATCACAATTTTGATTTAAAAGTAAATTCTTTTTTTAAAAATACAAAA
ATTTTTTATAAATTATATAGACCATGATATTGTATTAATACTAATTGATTTTAATTTAAGGTTGAACTAA
AATAAACATAGTTTTGTAGAAAATAATTTTTCATTATTTTGCTACTTGATATTGGATCGTAAAAATATTA
GGGCTTTACAAAGTTCTTTTAAAAGAGAATTTAGTAAAGCCCTAAGTCTTTTAATAAAAAATTTTTTGTA
AAAAAGTTGGCAAAAATAGTTTTTGCTATATATTTATATATAAGAAAAAATTCAATACTCAAGGAGATAA
AAAATGGAAAACTTAAACAATAATCCACAAAAAATTAATCAAATAAATAAGCAAACTAATTTTATTGGTT
TTGAAAATTTTATAGAACTTGATAATCAAGTTAATCAAACTAAAGAAAAAAGTAAATTAAGTAAGATAGG
TAAGAAATTACCCGGAATAAGCAGTCAAGTCTAGTCTAGTGCGGCCGCGCCCAATACGCAAACCGCCTCT
CCCCGCGCGTTGGCCGATTCATTAATGCAGCTGGCACGACAGGTTTCCCGACTGGAAAGCGGGCAGTGAG
CGCAACGCAATTAATGTGAGTTAGCTCACTCATTAGGCACCCCAGGCTTTACACTTTATGCTTCCGGCTC
GTATGTTGTGTGGAATTGTGAGCGGATAACAATTTCACACAGGAAACAGCTATGACCATGATTACGAATT
CGAGCTCGGTACACCGGTCTCGAGGACGTCGCTAGCGGATCCCGGGGTACCGATCCTCTAGAGTCGACCT
GCAGGCATGCAAGCTTGGCACTGGCCGTCGTTTTACAACGTCGTGACTGGGAAAACCCTGGCGTTACCCA
ACTTAATCGCCTTGCAGCACATCCCCCTTTCGCCAGCTGGCGTAATAGCGAAGAGGCCCGCACCGATCGC
CCTTCCCAACAGTTGCGCAGCCTGAATGGCGAATGGCGCGGCCGCCCTAGGTTAATACCCGAGCTTCAAG
GAAGATTTCCTATTAAGGTTGAACTTAAGAGCTTAAGCATAGACGATTTGAAAAAAATTTTAAAACAAAC
AAAAAATTCTTTAATAAAACAATATGTTGCGATGTTTAAGGTTTATGATTTAGATTTAAAGTTTAGTGAG
GAAGCTATAGATAGAATTGCAGAGCTTACTTTTAATATGAATCTTGAGAGTGAAAATCTTGGTGCCAGAA
GACTTCACGGTGTTATGGAAATAGTGCTTGCAGATCTTTTTTTTGAAGTGCCTGGCAGTAAGTTGAAAAA
ATTTGAAATAAACTTGGACTATGTTAATAAAAAAATACAAATTAACGAACAAAAAGATTTGAATTATTAT
ATAATTTAGTTAAAAGCAATTTTAAATGAGGGAGGTTTCCATATGAGGGAAGCGGTGATCGCCGAAGTAT
CGACTCAACTATCAGAGGTAGTTGGCGTCATCGAGCGCCATCTCGAACCGACGTTGCTGGCCGTACATTT
GTACGGCTCCGCAGTGGATGGCGGCCTGAAGCCACACAGTGATATTGATTTGCTGGTTACGGTGACCGTA
AGGCTTGATGAAACAACGCGGCGAGCTTTGATCAACGACCTTTTGGAAACTTCGGCTTCCCCTGGAGAGA
GCGAGATTCTCCGCGCTGTAGAAGTCACCATTGTTGTGCACGACGACATCATTCCGTGGCGTTATCCAGC
TAAGCGCGAACTGCAATTTGGAGAATGGCAGCGCAATGACATTCTTGCAGGTATCTTCGAGCCAGCCACG
ATCGACATTGATCTGGCTATCTTGCTGACAAAAGCAAGAGAACATAGCGTTGCCTTGGTAGGTCCAGCGG
CGGAGGAACTCTTTGATCCGGTTCCTGAACAGGATCTATTTGAGGCGCTAAATGAAACCTTAACGCTATG
GAACTCGCCGCCCGACTGGGCTGGCGATGAGCGAAATGTAGTGCTTACGTTGTCCCGCATTTGGTACAGC
GCAGTAACCGGCAAAATCGCGCCGAAGGATGTCGCTGCCGACTGGGCAATGGAGCGCCTGCCGGCCCAGT
ATCAGCCCGTCATACTTGAAGCTAGACAGGCTTATCTTGGACAAGAAGAAGATCGCTTGGCCTCGCGCGC
AGATCAGTTGGAAGAATTTGTCCACTACGTGAAAGGCGAGATCACCAAGGTAGTCGGCAAATAAGACGTC
GCCGGAGCGGTCGAGTTCTGGACCGACCGGCTCGGGTTCTCCCGGGACTTCGTGGAGGACGACTTCGCCG
GTGTGGTCCGGGACGACGTGACCCTGTTCATCAGCGCGGTCCAGGACCAGGTGGTGCCGGACAACACCCT
GGCCTGGGTGTGGGTGCGCGGCCTGGACGAGCTGTACGCCGAGTGGTCGGAGGTCGTGTCCACGAACTTC
CGGGACGCCTCCGGGCCGGCCATGACCGAGATCGGCGAGCAGCCGTGGGGGCGGGAGTTCGCCCTGCGCG
ACCCGGCCGGCAACTGCGTGCACTTCGTGGCCGAGGAGCAGGACTGACACGTGCTAAAACTTCATTTTTA
ATTTAAAAGGATCTAGGTGAAGATCCTTTTTGATAATCTCATGA
