Features (pLannotate 1.2.2; 12 found; start..end, strand, type, name):
     26..180     +  CDS            lacZα (fragment): LacZα fragment of β-galactosidase; lacZ fragment
    199..573     +  CDS            hslU (fragment): HSLU_BORBU - Protein inferred from homology: Swiss-Prot protein existence level 3. ATPase subunit of a proteasome-like degradation complex; this subunit has chaperone activity. The binding of ATP and its subsequent hydrolysis by HslU are essential for unfolding of protein substrates subsequently hydrolyzed by HslV. HslU recognizes the N-terminal part of its protein substrates and unfolds these before they are guided to HslV for hydrolysis. From Borrelia burgdorferi (strain ATCC 35210 / B31 / CIP 102532 / DSM 4680).
    610..1401    +  CDS            SmR: aminoglycoside adenylyltransferase (Murphy, 1985); aadA; confers resistance to spectinomycin and streptomycin
   1403..1735    +  CDS            BleoR (fragment): antibiotic-binding protein; Sh ble from Streptoalloteichus hindustanus; confers resistance to bleomycin, phleomycin, and Zeocin™
   1873..2461    +  rep_origin     ori: high-copy-number ColE1/pMB1/pBR322/pUC origin of replication
   3428..3444    -  promoter       ADH1 promoter (fragment): S. cerevisiae ADH1; promoter for alcohol dehydrogenase 1
   5834..5926    +  CDS            lacI (fragment): lac repressor; lacI; The lac repressor binds to the lac operator to inhibit transcription in E. coli. This inhibition can be relieved by adding lactose or isopropyl-β-D-thiogalactopyranoside (IPTG).
   5939..5960    +  protein_bind   CAP binding site: CAP binding activates transcription in the presence of cAMP. E. coli catabolite activator protein
   5975..6005    +  promoter       lac promoter: promoter for the E. coli lac operon
   6013..6029    +  protein_bind   lac operator: The lac repressor binds to the lac operator to inhibit transcription in E. coli. This inhibition can be relieved by adding lactose or isopropyl-β-D-thiogalactopyranoside (IPTG). lac repressor encoded by lacI
   6062..6078    +  misc_feature   MCS (fragment): pUC18/19 multiple cloning site
   6118..23      +  misc_feature   MCS (fragment) (across the origin): pUC18/19 multiple cloning site
>Addgene plasmid #118227 | pKFSS1_2 | addgene full sequence | sequence record 227360 | Addgene NGS Result
TCGACCTGCAGGCATGCAAGCTTGGCACTGGCCGTCGTTTTACAACGTCGTGACTGGGAAAACCCTGGCG
TTACCCAACTTAATCGCCTTGCAGCACATCCCCCTTTCGCCAGCTGGCGTAATAGCGAAGAGGCCCGCAC
CGATCGCCCTTCCCAACAGTTGCGCAGCCTGAATGGCGAATGGCGCGGCCGCCCTAGGTTAATACCCGAG
CTTCAAGGAAGATTTCCTATTAAGGTTGAACTTAAGAGCTTAAGCATAGACGATTTGAAAAAAATTTTAA
AACAAACAAAAAATTCTTTAATAAAACAATATGTTGCGATGTTTAAGGTTTATGATTTAGATTTAAAGTT
TAGTGAGGAAGCTATAGATAGAATTGCAGAGCTTACTTTTAATATGAATCTTGAGAGTGAAAATCTTGGT
GCCAGAAGACTTCACGGTGTTATGGAAATAGTGCTTGCAGATCTTTTTTTTGAAGTGCCTGGCAGTAAGT
TGAAAAAATTTGAAATAAACTTGGACTATGTTAATAAAAAAATACAAATTAACGAACAAAAAGATTTGAA
TTATTATATAATTTAGTTAAAAGCAATTTTAAATGAGGGAGGTTTCCATATGAGGGAAGCGGTGATCGCC
GAAGTATCGACTCAACTATCAGAGGTAGTTGGCGTCATCGAGCGCCATCTCGAACCGACGTTGCTGGCCG
TACATTTGTACGGCTCCGCAGTGGATGGCGGCCTGAAGCCACACAGTGATATTGATTTGCTGGTTACGGT
GACCGTAAGGCTTGATGAAACAACGCGGCGAGCTTTGATCAACGACCTTTTGGAAACTTCGGCTTCCCCT
GGAGAGAGCGAGATTCTCCGCGCTGTAGAAGTCACCATTGTTGTGCACGACGACATCATTCCGTGGCGTT
ATCCAGCTAAGCGCGAACTGCAATTTGGAGAATGGCAGCGCAATGACATTCTTGCAGGTATCTTCGAGCC
AGCCACGATCGACATTGATCTGGCTATCTTGCTGACAAAAGCAAGAGAACATAGCGTTGCCTTGGTAGGT
CCAGCGGCGGAGGAACTCTTTGATCCGGTTCCTGAACAGGATCTATTTGAGGCGCTAAATGAAACCTTAA
CGCTATGGAACTCGCCGCCCGACTGGGCTGGCGATGAGCGAAATGTAGTGCTTACGTTGTCCCGCATTTG
GTACAGCGCAGTAACCGGCAAAATCGCGCCGAAGGATGTCGCTGCCGACTGGGCAATGGAGCGCCTGCCG
GCCCAGTATCAGCCCGTCATACTTGAAGCTAGACAGGCTTATCTTGGACAAGAAGAAGATCGCTTGGCCT
CGCGCGCAGATCAGTTGGAAGAATTTGTCCACTACGTGAAAGGCGAGATCACCAAGGTAGTCGGCAAATA
ATGACGTCGCCGGAGCGGTCGAGTTCTGGACCGACCGGCTCGGGTTCTCCCGGGACTTCGTGGAGGACGA
CTTCGCCGGTGTGGTCCGGGACGACGTGACCCTGTTCATCAGCGCGGTCCAGGACCAGGTGGTGCCGGAC
AACACCCTGGCCTGGGTGTGGGTGCGCGGCCTGGACGAGCTGTACGCCGAGTGGTCGGAGGTCGTGTCCA
CGAACTTCCGGGACGCCTCCGGGCCGGCCATGACCGAGATCGGCGAGCAGCCGTGGGGGCGGGAGTTCGC
CCTGCGCGACCCGGCCGGCAACTGCGTGCACTTCGTGGCCGAGGAGCAGGACTGACACGTGCTAAAACTT
CATTTTTAATTTAAAAGGATCTAGGTGAAGATCCTTTTTGATAATCTCATGACCAAAATCCCTTAACGTG
AGTTTTCGTTCCACTGAGCGTCAGACCCCGTAGAAAAGATCAAAGGATCTTCTTGAGATCCTTTTTTTCT
GCGCGTAATCTGCTGCTTGCAAACAAAAAAACCACCGCTACCAGCGGTGGTTTGTTTGCCGGATCAAGAG
CTACCAACTCTTTTTCCGAAGGTAACTGGCTTCAGCAGAGCGCAGATACCAAATACTGTTCTTCTAGTGT
AGCCGTAGTTAGGCCACCACTTCAAGAACTCTGTAGCACCGCCTACATACCTCGCTCTGCTAATCCTGTT
ACCAGTGGCTGCTGCCAGTGGCGATAAGTCGTGTCTTACCGGGTTGGACTCAAGACGATAGTTACCGGAT
AAGGCGCAGCGGTCGGGCTGAACGGGGGGTTCGTGCACACAGCCCAGCTTGGAGCGAACGACCTACACCG
AACTGAGATACCTACAGCGTGAGCTATGAGAAAGCGCCACGCTTCCCGAAGGGAGAAAGGCGGACAGGTA
TCCGGTAAGCGGCAGGGTCGGAACAGGAGAGCGCACGAGGGAGCTTCCAGGGGGAAACGCCTGGTATCTT
TATAGTCCTGTCGGGTTTCGCCACCTCTGACTTGAGCGTCGATTTTTGTGATGCTCGTCAGGGGGGCGGA
GCCTATGGAAAAACGCCAGCAACGCGGCCTTTTTACGGTTCCTGGCCTTTTGCTGGCCTTTTGCTCACAT
GTTCTTTCCTGCACTAGATCCCCGGCAAGTTCATCCTTAGGGTTTTCATATCTCTTAAAAAGTCAATTTC
TGCTTGATTAATTTCTTGTGGATTATTGTTTTTGCGGTTTTTCATTTTTTATCTCCTTGAGTATTGAATT
TTTTCTTATATATAAATATATAGCAAAAACTATTTTTGCCAACTTTTTTACAAAAAATTTTTTATTAAAA
CACTTAGGGCTTTGCTAAATTCTCTTTTAAAAGAACTTAGTAAAGCCCTATGGATTTAAGAACTGATTAT
ACTTACGTAGTAAAAATACTACAGATATTAATAGTATAGACCATATCAAAATCATAATCAATTTATATTT
ATCTAAAATTGTAGTCCATACAAAATACAAAAAAATTAGGTTTTTCTAAATTCTATTTTAAAAGAACTTA
GTAACACCTAATCTCTAAATTACTTACAAAATTCTAAAATTAGATTTTTAGTTCTTCATATTTCTTTAAA
AGTTTTTTAAGAAAATCTTTTTGATTTTCAAAAATTTCATGCATCATAAAACTAGTAAATTTGGATTTTT
TTTTGTAAAAATCATAACTTTCTTGGGTTTTAAGTTGAAATCTTAATGGTTTTATTGGATTTTGCCTAGA
TTTTTTTAACGCCGGACTTTCTTTATCTTTTATAAAATTATAAGAATTTTTAATACCATTTTCTATTAAA
TAATCTTCTTTTATAAGCCCCTCTTGCAGTGCAGTTGCTAATCTTAAATACTTATACGCTTGAGTTTTTG
CTACATCAAAGTCTTTTATAAAATCAAGAAAAGTTTTATAACCATCAAATTTATAATATTGATTATCTTT
TATTTCTTTTAAAATTTTAATATTTTCCACCCTGTGGAATATTTCTTTTTTGAAATTGTCATTTAACTTT
TCCTTTAGTGTCTTGTAATAAGAAATTTTACTTTCATTAATCATTAAATTTTGTTCAACATAAGTATCTA
TCTTTTTTGTTAAAACTTTAACAACACGTTTTTTTTCCATAAAAATTTTCCTTTATTTTTGCAACATTTT
CCTTAATTGATATAATTGTTACTATTTTAGATTTTTTAATATCCACTTAAGAATTAATCCCTCACTAGAA
TATTTTTTATTATAGAATTCATATACATGTTTTTCTAAATCTATAAATTTATCAACAATTGCTTTATTAT
AGGGTGTATCTATCTTTTCTTTTCTTAATAATCGTCTCATATTCTTTAAATAACAACAAACACTGCCGGT
TTTAAACCTAAATTCTATGTAATATATTTTTGAAAAAGTATATACATTTTCAACCCCGTTTATTTCATAC
TTTACAAAAACATTATTTATTGGTTTTCTATAACCATAGTAAATGCCTAAAAATTTGTCCCCGTCTTTCA
TAGGATATAGATAAAGTTTTTGAATCTCTGATTTATCTAATAATTTTTCAAAAAAAATTATACACCGCTT
TTGTTTGTTACTAACTACTCTATGCAATGCCTTTAATATTTTTGTGTGATATATATTTTTATCACCTTTT
TTTTCTTTCAGCAGGAAGATACTTTCTTTTGGAAATTTAATTTTTTGTTCATTTATTCTTGCAGCCTTAA
GTCCGATTTTCATATTTAATCCTTATATAGCCTTTCTATTTAATTCTTTTAAACTCAATAAACTTTTTTG
GTTTTTCATTAGTTCTAATAATTCGCAATAATATGTGCAAAACACTTTATTGTATTCTATTTTCTTTTGG
TTATTCAAATATTCTTTTATAATTGGCTTTAGAAGTTCAATATTTACTTCTTTTTTTAGTTGTTCAATAA
GGATATTGAAAATGTTTGTTTTTAAATCTTGATAATTTTGTTGAGAATTTTCTTTTTTTCTTTCAATTGA
CTTCTCTAATTTACGCTTTATATTGTTTAAATCGCTATATTTATGACTTTCAATAATAAAATGAGGCTTA
AATTTGTAATTTTCGTATATTTTTTGGAAACTTGTTTCTAATTGTTTAGAATTATATTCATTTTTTTCAA
ATTCTTTTTGAGTGTTGCATAGAATTTCCTTTAATTTTTCTTGTTTTTCTTTCATACAAGATTTAGTAAA
ATGTATATTTTTATTTTTTAGTAATTTAATTTCTATTATTTTTATGATTTTAAGTATTTTGATTATATTA
TCTTTATCAATATTTAAATTGAATAAAATTGTAAGAAAAATTGAAAGAATTTTTTTACATAAAAAGTTAC
ATTTATTGAAGTAATTTCTTACTTGATACTTTTCTATTTCATTAATCTTTCTTTCTTCTTTTATATTATT
TTTATTATTTAAACACTCCTTTAAATCTACACTCCCATTTTTAGTAAATCTATCTTTAAGGCCCCTTGAA
ACTCTATTTTGAAATCTTAAATCTTTTTTTTCTTGAAAGTATTTATAGATTTTTTGGTAACATTCTTTTT
TTGAAAAATTAAGTTGATAGTATATTTCGGTCCCCAAATTTACCCCTAAGTGTTTGTGATAATTAGTTGT
GACTTTAAATTCTTTTTCTAATTTGTAAAGGTAATTTTGCAGTGTTTTTAGTTTAACGGGTGTTTGACTA
TTTCTTTTAAGGTTTTCATTAAAGTAATAGAGTATGTTTTTTTGTGTGTATTTCTTATATGTTTTATTTA
TGTACGCTAGTGTTGAGATAAGGACTACTAATTTATACTGTAATTTATTGTAGCAAGTTGTGGTTTTACT
GGTTTTGTTTATATTAGATAAGTTTTCCATTTATAGCTCCTTGAATACCGGATTTTTTATCTATAAAGTA
TATATATCACAATTTTGATTTAAAAGTAAATTCTTTTTTTAAAAATACAAAAATTTTTTATAAATTATAT
AGACCATGATATTGTATTAATACTAATTGATTTTAATTTAAGGTTGAACTAAAATAAACATAGTTTTGTA
GAAAATAATTTTTCATTATTTTGCTACTTGATATTGGATCGTAAAAATATTAGGGCTTTACAAAGTTCTT
TTAAAAGAGAATTTAGTAAAGCCCTAAGTCTTTTAATAAAAAATTTTTTGTAAAAAAGTTGGCAAAAATA
GTTTTTGCTATATATTTATATATAAGAAAAAATTCAATACTCAAGGAGATAAAAAATGGAAAACTTAAAC
AATAATCCACAAAAAATTAATCAAATAAATAAGCAAACTAATTTTATTGGTTTTGAAAATTTTATAGAAC
TTGATAATCAAGTTAATCAAACTAAAGAAAAAAGTAAATTAAGTAAGATAGGTAAGAAATTACCCGGAAT
AAGCAGTCAAGTCTAGTGCGGCCGCGCCCAATACGCAAACCGCCTCTCCCCGCGCGTTGGCCGATTCATT
AATGCAGCTGGCACGACAGGTTTCCCGACTGGAAAGCGGGCAGTGAGCGCAACGCAATTAATGTGAGTTA
GCTCACTCATTAGGCACCCCAGGCTTTACACTTTATGCTTCCGGCTCGTATGTTGTGTGGAATTGTGAGC
GGATAACAATTTCACACAGGAAACAGCTATGACATGATTACGAATTCGAGCTCGGTACACCGGTCTCGAG
GACGTCGCTAGCGGATCCCGGGGTACCGATCCTCTAGAG
